>Addgene plasmid #138097 | pYPQ132-STU-As | addgene full sequence | sequence record 271945 | Addgene NGS Result
CTGCATTAATGAATCGGCCAACGCGCGGGGAGAGGCGGTTTGCGTATTGGGCGCTCTTCCGCTTCCTCGC
TCACTGACTCGCTGCGCTCGGTCGTTCGGCTGCGGCGAGCGGTATCAGCTCACTCAAAGGCGGTAATACG
GTTATCCACAGAATCAGGGGATAACGCAGGAAAGAACATGAATTAATTCTCATGTTTGACAGCTTATCAT
CGATTAGCTTTAATGCGGTAGTTTATCACAGTTAAATTGCTAACGCAGTCAGGCACCGTGTATGAAATCT
AACAATGCGCTCATCGTCATCCTCGGCACCGTCACCCTGGATGCTGTAGGCATAGGCTTGGTTATGCCGG
TACTGCCGGGCCTCTTGCGGGATATCGTCCATTCCGACAGCATCGCCAGTCACTATGGCGTGCTGCTAGC
GCTATATGCGTTGATGCAATTTCTATGCGCACCCGTTCTCGGAGCACTGTCCGACCGCTTTGGCCGCCGC
CCAGTCCTGCTCGCTTCGCTACTTGGAGCCACTATCGACTACGCGATCATGGCGACCACACCCGTCCTGT
GGATTCTCTACGCCGGACGCATCGTGGCCGGCATCACCGGCGCCACAGGTGCGGTTGCTGGCGCCTATAT
CGCCGACATCACCGATGGGGAAGATCGGGCTCGCCACTTCGGGCTCATGAGCGCTTGTTTCGGCGTGGGT
ATGGTGGCAGGCCCCGTGGCCGGGGGACTGTTGGGCGCCATCTCCTTACATGCACCATTCCTTGCGGCGG
CGGTGCTCAACGGCCTCAACCTACTACTGGGCTGCTTCCTAATGCAGGAGTCGCATAAGGGAGAGCGCCG
ACCCATGCCCTTGAGAGCCTTCAACCCAGTCAGCTCCTTCCGGTGGGCGCGGGGCATGACTATCGTCGCC
GCACTTATGACTGTCTTCTTTATCATGCAACTCGTAGGACAGGTGCCGGCAGCGCTCTGGGTCATTTTCG
GCGAGGACCGCTTTCGCTGGAGCGCGACGATGATCGGCCTGTCGCTTGCGGTATTCGGAATCTTGCACGC
CCTCGCTCAAGCCTTCGTCACTGGTCCCGCCACCAAACGTTTCGGCGAGAAGCAGGCCATTATCGCCGGC
ATGGCGGCCGACGCGCTGGGCTACGTCTTGCTGGCGTTCGCGACGCGAGGCTGGATGGCCTTCCCCATTA
TGATTCTTCTCGCTTCCGGCGGCATCGGGATGCCCGCGTTGCAGGCCATGCTGTCCAGGCAGGTAGATGA
CGACCATCAGGGACAGCTTCAAGGATCGCTCGCGGCTCTTACCAGCCTAACTTCGATCATTGGACCGCTG
ATCGTCACGGCGATTTATGCCGCCTCGGCGAGCACATGGAACGGGTTGGCATGGATTGTAGGCGCCGCCC
TATACCTTGTCTGCCTCCCCGCGTTGCGTCGCGGTGCATGGAGCCGGGCCACCTCGACCTGAATGGAAGC
CGGCGGCACCTCGCTAACGGATTCACCACTCCAAGAATTGGAGCCAATCAATTCTTGCGGAGAACTGTGA
ATGCGCAAACCAACCCTTGATCGGGGAAGAACAGTATGTCGAGCTATTTTTTGACTTACTGGGGATCAAG
CCTGATTGGGAGAAAATAAAATATCCCCTATAGTGAGTCGTATTACATGGTCATAGCTGTTTCCTGGCAG
CTCTGGCCCGTGTCTCAAAATCTCTGATGTTACATTGCACAAGATAAAAATATATCATCATGCCTCCTCT
AGAGGTCTCCCATGAAATTACTGATGAGTCCGTGAGGACGAAACGAGTAAGCTCGTCTAATTTCTACTCT
TGTAGATGAGACGGAGCTCAGTCTGACCGCGGCGTCTCTGGCCGGCATGGTCCCAGCCTCCTCGCTGGCG
CCGGCTGGGCAACATGCTTCGGCATGGCGAATGGGACGGACCGAGACCCTCGAGCCACCCATGACCAAAA
TCCCTTAACGTGAGTTACGCGTCGTTCCACTGAGCGTCAGACCCCGTAGAAAAGATCAAAGGATCTTCTT
GAGATCCTTTTTTTCTGCGCGTAATCTGCTGCTTGCAAACAAAAAAACCACCGCTACCAGCGGTGGTTTG
TTTGCCGGATCAAGAGCTACCAACTCTTTTTCCGAAGGTAACTGGCTTCAGCAGAGCGCAGATACCAAAT
ACTGTTCTTCTAGTGTAGCCGTAGTTAGGCCACCACTTCAAGAACTCTGTAGCACCGCCTACATACCTCG
CTCTGCTAATCCTGTTACCAGTGGCTGCTGCCAGTGGCGATAAGTCGTGTCTTACCGGGTTGGACTCAAG
ACGATAGTTACCGGATAAGGCGCAGCGGTCGGGCTGAACGGGGGGTTCGTGCACACAGCCCAGCTTGGAG
CGAACGACCTACACCGAACTGAGATACCTACAGCGTGAGCTATGAGAAAGCGCCACGCTTCCCGAAGGGA
GAAAGGCGGACAGGTATCCGGTAAGCGGCAGGGTCGGAACAGGAGAGCGCACGAGGGAGCTTCCAGGGGG
AAACGCCTGGTATCTTTATAGTCCTGTCGGGTTTCGCCACCTCTGACTTGAGCGTCGATTTTTGTGATGC
TCGTCAGGGGGGCGGAGCCTATGGAAAAACGCCAGCAACGCGGCCTTTTTACGGTTCCTGGCCTTTTGCT
GGCCTTTTGCTCACATGTTCTTTCCTGCGTTATCCCCTGATTCTGTGGATAACCGTATTACCGCCTTTGA
GTGAGCTGATACCGCTCGCCGCAGCCGAACGACCGAGCGCAGCGAGTCAGTGAGCGAGGAAGCGGAAGAG
CGCCCAATACGCAAACCGCCTCTCCCCGCGCGTTGGCCGATTCATTAATGCAGCTGGCACGACAGGTTTC
CCGACTGGAAAGCGGGCAGTGAGCGCAACGCAATTAATACGCGTACCGCTAGCCAGGAAGAGTTTGTAGA
AACGCAAAAAGGCCATCCGTCAGGATGGCCTTCTGCTTAGTTTGATGCCTGGCAGTTTATGGCGGGCGTC
CTGCCCGCCACCCTCCGGGCCGTTGCTTCACAACGTTCAAATCCGCTCCCGGCGGATTTGTCCTACTCAG
GAGAGCGTTCACCGACAAACAACAGATAAAACGAAAGGCCCAGTCTTCCGACTGAGCCTTTCGTTTTATT
TGATGCCTGGCAGTTCCCTACTCTCGCGTT
Features (pLannotate 1.2.2; 11 found; start..end, strand, type, name):
      1..54      -  CDS            lacI (fragment): lac repressor; lacI; The lac repressor binds to the lac operator to inhibit transcription in E. coli. This inhibition can be relieved by adding lactose or isopropyl-β-D-thiogalactopyranoside (IPTG).
     56..180     -  rep_origin     RSF ori (fragment): Plasmids containing the RSF 1030 origin of replication can be propagated in E. coli cells that contain additional plasmids with compatible origins.
    196..224     +  promoter       tet promoter: E. coli promoter for tetracycline efflux protein gene
    272..1462    +  CDS            TcR: tetracycline efflux protein; tet; confers resistance to tetracycline
   1560..1634    +  CDS            KanR (fragment): aminoglycoside phosphotransferase; aphA-3; confers resistance to kanamycin
   1637..1655    -  promoter       T7 promoter: promoter for bacteriophage T7 RNA polymerase
   1771..1794    +  misc_RNA       sTRSV HHRz (fragment): hammerhead ribozyme from the tobacco ringspot virus satellite RNA (Khvorova et al., 2003)
   2029..2617    +  rep_origin     ori: high-copy-number ColE1/pMB1/pBR322/pUC origin of replication
   2800..2892    +  CDS            lacI (fragment): lac repressor; lacI; The lac repressor binds to the lac operator to inhibit transcription in E. coli. This inhibition can be relieved by adding lactose or isopropyl-β-D-thiogalactopyranoside (IPTG).
   2947..2974    -  terminator     rrnB T2 terminator: transcription terminator T2 from the E. coli rrnB gene
   3106..3149    +  terminator     rrnB T1 terminator: Escherichia coli rrnB; transcription terminator T1 from the E. coli rrnB gene
