[The description below was written by a language model from this plasmid's Addgene catalogue record and pLannotate feature annotations shown in this document.]
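Description:
pYPQ132-STU-As is a small (about 3.2 kb) empty Golden Gate entry vector built on the pYPQ132A backbone and catalogued as a plant expression/CRISPR plasmid. It is designed to receive the second crRNA in a multiplexed Cas12a editing array. It is propagated in E. coli as a high-copy plasmid from a ColE1/pUC-type origin and is selected with tetracycline, through a tet promoter driving the TcR efflux protein gene. The annotation also picks up short fragments of lacI, an RSF origin and a kanamycin resistance gene. These appear to be backbone remnants rather than functional elements, and only tetracycline is listed as the selectable marker. rrnB T1 and T2 terminators are present and probably insulate the cloning region from read-through transcription. A T7 promoter is also annotated next to the cassette, on the reverse strand.

The functional payload, according to the catalogue entry, is an AsCas12a crRNA scaffold flanked by a hammerhead (HH) ribozyme and an HDV ribozyme, into which a user-chosen spacer is cloned by restriction enzyme-based cloning. The feature table detects only a partial match to a hammerhead ribozyme. The crRNA scaffold, HDV ribozyme and Golden Gate sites are not annotated, and no plant promoter is recorded in this module. In this arrangement the two self-cleaving ribozymes cut the crRNA out of a longer transcript, producing a guide with defined ends. This allows crRNAs to be expressed from a transcript without each needing its own small-RNA promoter. The "STU" in the name may denote a single transcript unit design, but the record does not define it. Once loaded, the unit is meant to be combined with crRNA modules from other positions for highly multiplexed Cas12a genome engineering in plants.
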