Addgene plasmid #138097: pYPQ132-STU-As
Purpose: (Empty Backbone) Golden Gate entry vector for 2nd crRNA cloning with AsCas12a crRNA scaffold flanked by HH and HDV ribozymes
Depositing lab: Yiping Qi. Depositing organization: University of Maryland, College Park. Publication: Expanding the scope of plant genome engineering with Cas12a orthologs and highly multiplexable editing systems. Zhang Y, Ren Q, Tang X, Liu S, Malzahn AA, Zhou J, Wang J, Yin D, Pan C, Yuan M, Huang L, Yang H, Zhao Y, Fang Q, Zheng X, Tian L, Cheng Y, Le Y, McCoy B, Franklin L, Selengut JD, Mount SM, Que Q, Zhang Y, Qi Y. Nat Commun. 2021 Mar 29;12(1):1944. doi: 10.1038/s41467-021-22330-w. PubMed 33782402.
Backbone
  Vector backbone: pYPQ132A
  Vector type: Plant Expression, CRISPR
Growth in bacteria
  Bacterial resistance: Tetracycline, 10 μg/mL
  Growth temperature: 37°C
  Growth strain: DH5alpha
  Copy number: High Copy
Gene/Insert
  Cloning method: Restriction Enzyme
Terms and licenses: Academic/Nonprofit Terms; Industry Terms: Not Available to Industry
How to cite: pYPQ132-STU-As was a gift from Yiping Qi (Addgene plasmid # 138097 ; http://n2t.net/addgene:138097 ; RRID:Addgene_138097)
